Addgene plasmid #25069: 2XMyc-LRRK2-COR
Depositing lab: Mark Cookson. Depositing organization: National Institute on Aging (NIA). Publication: The Parkinson Disease-associated Leucine-rich Repeat Kinase 2 (LRRK2) Is a Dimer That Undergoes Intramolecular Autophosphorylation. . J Biol Chem. 2008 Jun 13;283(24):16906-14. 10.1074/jbc.M708718200 PubMed 18397888.
Backbone
  Vector backbone: pCMV-Tag 3B
  Backbone manufacturer: Cookson Lab
  Backbone size w/o insert (bp): 4300
  Vector type: Mammalian Expression
Growth in bacteria
  Bacterial resistance: Kanamycin, 50 μg/mL
  Growth temperature: 37°C
  Growth strain: DH5alpha
  Copy number: High Copy
Gene/Insert
  Gene/Insert name: LRRK2
  Species: H. sapiens (human)
  Mutation: Contains only the COR domain aa1408-1850
  Entrez Gene: LRRK2 (a.k.a. AURA17, DARDARIN, PARK8, RIPK7, ROCO2)
  Tag / fusion protein: 2XMyc (N terminal on insert)
  Cloning method: Restriction Enzyme
  Sequencing primers: 5′ CMV-F; 3′ SV40pA-R
Terms and licenses: Academic/Nonprofit Terms; Industry Terms: Not Available to Industry
Depositor comments: An additional Myc tag has been added to the original vector. The 2XMyc vector was adapted to the invitrogen gateway system by insertion of a gateway cloning cassette. LRRK2 was cloned by gateway recombination. The domain structure and amino acid limits is approximate. According to depositor's domain organization, this construct contains the correct residues.
How to cite: 2XMyc-LRRK2-COR was a gift from Mark Cookson (Addgene plasmid # 25069 ; http://n2t.net/addgene:25069 ; RRID:Addgene_25069)
