[The description below was written by a language model from this plasmid's Addgene catalogue record.]
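Description:
2XMyc-LRRK2-COR is a mammalian expression plasmid built on a modified pCMV-Tag 3B backbone (about 4.3 kb without insert). It is maintained as a high-copy plasmid in E. coli under kanamycin selection. No feature table is provided, so the regulatory elements are not explicitly listed. However, the backbone name and the recorded sequencing primers (a CMV forward primer and an SV40 polyadenylation-signal reverse primer) indicate that the insert lies between a CMV promoter and an SV40 polyA signal, an arrangement that gives strong constitutive expression in transfected mammalian cells.

The insert is a fragment of human LRRK2 (leucine-rich repeat kinase 2, also known as PARK8 or dardarin), the gene linked to Parkinson disease. Only the COR (C-terminal of Roc) domain is present, recorded as residues 1408–1850. The depositor notes that these domain limits are approximate, while stating that the construct contains the correct residues under their own domain organization. The fragment carries an N-terminal double Myc epitope tag. According to the depositor, a second Myc tag was added to the original single-tag vector, which was then converted to a Gateway destination vector by inserting a Gateway cassette. The LRRK2 sequence was introduced by Gateway recombination, although the catalogue field lists the cloning method as restriction enzyme.

The construct allows the isolated COR domain to be expressed in mammalian cells and detected or immunoprecipitated through its Myc tag. The associated study examined LRRK2 dimerization and intramolecular autophosphorylation, so a single-domain construct like this one fits mapping which regions of the protein mediate self-interaction.
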