>Addgene plasmid #25069 | 2XMyc-LRRK2-COR | addgene partial sequence | sequence record 31041 | 25069 with CMV-F
GCGAGCTGGTTAGTGAACCGTCAGATCCGCTAGCGATTACGCCAAGCTCGAAATTAACCCTCACTAAAGG
GAACAAAAGCTGGAGCTCCACCGCGGTGGCGGCCGCCATGGAGCAGAAACTCATCTCTGAAGAGGATCTG
AGCCCGGGCGGATCCGAGCAGAAACTCATCTCTGAAGAGGATCTGCTGCAGGAATTCGATATCACAAGTT
TGTACAAAAAAGCAGGCTCCGAATTCGCCCTTATGACGCAGCGAGCATTGTACCTTGCTGTCTATGACCT
CAGCAAGGGACAGGCTGAAGTTGATGCCATGAAGCCTTGGCTCTTCAATATAAAGGCTCGCGCTTCTTCT
TCCCCTGTGATTCTCGTTGGCACACATTTGGATGTTTCTGATGAGAAGCAACGCAAAGCCTGCATGAGTA
AAATCACCAAGGAACTCCTGAATAAGCGAGGGTTCCCTGCCATACGAGATTACCACTTTGTGAATGCCAC
CGAGGAATCTGATGCTTTGGCAAAACTTCGGAAAACCATCATAAACGAGAGCCTTAATTTCAAGATCCGA
GATCAGCTTGTTGTTGGACAGCTGATTCCAGACTGCTATGTAGAACTTGAAAAAATCATTTTATCGGAGC
GTAAAAATGTGCCAATTGAATTTCCCGTAATTGACCGGAAACGATTATTACAACTAGTGAGAGAAAATCA
GCTGCAGTTAGATGAAAATGAGCTTCCTCACGCAGTTCACTTTCTAAATGAATCAGGAGTCCTTCTTCAT
TTTCAAGACCCAGCACTGCAGTTAAGTGACTTGTACTTTGTGGAACCCAAGTGGCTTTGTAAAATCATGG
CACAGATTTTGACAGTGAAAGTGGAAGGTTGTCCAAAACACCCTAAGGGAATTATTTCGCGTAGAGATGT
GGAAAAATTTCTTTCAAAAAAAAGGAAATTTCC
